Addgene plasmid #136613: pHAGE2-TetOminiCMV-Klf4
Purpose: Dox-inducible lentiviral vector expressing mouse Klf4
Depositing lab: Hans Schöler. Depositing organization: Max Planck Institute for Molecular Biomedicine. Publication: Excluding Oct4 from Yamanaka Cocktail Unleashes the Developmental Potential of iPSCs. Velychko S, Adachi K, Kim KP, Hou Y, MacCarthy CM, Wu G, Scholer HR. Cell Stem Cell. 2019 Oct 30. pii: S1934-5909(19)30423-0. doi: 10.1016/j.stem.2019.10.002. PubMed 31708402.
Backbone
  Vector backbone: pHAGE2
  Backbone size w/o insert (bp): 6000
  Total vector size (bp): 7681
  Vector type: Bacterial Expression, Lentiviral
Growth in bacteria
  Bacterial resistance: Ampicillin, 100 μg/mL
  Growth temperature: 37°C
  Growth strain: NEB Stable
  Copy number: High Copy
Gene/Insert
  Gene/Insert name: Klf4 (alt names: Gklf; Ezf; Zie)
  Species: M. musculus (mouse)
  Insert size (bp): 1430
  Entrez Gene: Klf4 (a.k.a. EZF, Gklf, Zie)
  Promoter: tetO-miniCMV (dox-inducible)
  Cloning method: Restriction Enzyme; 5′ cloning site NotI (not destroyed); 3′ cloning site ClaI (not destroyed)
  Sequencing primers: 5′ GAGACGCCATCCACGCTGT; 3′ AGGAAGGTCCGCTGGATTGA
Terms and licenses: Academic/Nonprofit Terms; Industry Terms: Not Available to Industry
How to cite: pHAGE2-TetOminiCMV-Klf4 was a gift from Hans Schöler (Addgene plasmid # 136613 ; http://n2t.net/addgene:136613 ; RRID:Addgene_136613)
