[The description below was written by a language model from this plasmid's Addgene catalogue record and pLannotate feature annotations shown in this document.]
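Description:
pHAGE2-TetOminiCMV-Klf4 is a 7.7 kb HIV-1-based lentiviral transfer plasmid built on the pHAGE2 backbone for doxycycline-inducible expression of mouse Klf4. It is propagated in E. coli through a high-copy ColE1/pUC-type origin and selected with ampicillin via the β-lactamase gene. Leftover lac promoter/operator, lacI, SV40 ori and SV40 poly(A) fragments in the backbone appear to be cloning remnants rather than functional parts. The two annotated sequence records (depositor and sequencing-verified) are the same length and carry the same features in the same order, differing only in the numbering start point.

The viral portion runs from an upstream HIV-1 LTR through the Ψ packaging signal with a partial gag segment, the Rev response element for Rev-dependent nuclear export of the genomic RNA, and the cPPT/CTS, which aids nuclear import of the reverse-transcribed genome. Downstream sits the expression cassette: a tetracycline response element of seven tetO repeats joined to a minimal CMV promoter, driving the Klf4 coding sequence cloned between NotI and ClaI, followed by a WPRE to enhance transcript stability and expression, and then a shorter, truncated downstream LTR. No tag, reporter or mammalian selection marker is annotated. The plasmid also does not encode a tetracycline transactivator, so induction requires one supplied separately (for example rtTA), and virus production requires packaging and envelope functions in trans.

Klf4 is a zinc-finger transcription factor important for maintaining embryonic stem cells. The associated publication concerns induced pluripotent stem cell reprogramming with varied Yamanaka factor combinations, where this vector allows Klf4 to be delivered individually and switched on with doxycycline.
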