Features (pLannotate 1.2.2; 25 found; start..end, strand, type, name):
    377..634     +  LTR            5' LTR (truncated): truncated 5' long terminal repeat (LTR) from HIV-1
    681..806     +  misc_feature   HIV-1 Ψ: packaging signal of human immunodeficiency virus type 1
    790..1128    +  CDS            HIV-1 gag (fragment): gag protein from human immunodeficiency virus 1; gag
   1303..1536    +  misc_feature   RRE: The Rev response element (RRE) of HIV-1 allows for Rev-dependent mRNA export from the nucleus to the cytoplasm.
   1913..2013    +  CDS            Rev (fragment): human immunodeficiency virus 1 (HIV-1) Rev protein; rev; enhances nuclear export of unspliced and incompletely spliced viral mRNAs
   2058..2175    +  misc_feature   cPPT/CTS: central polypurine tract and central termination sequence of HIV-1
   2217..2237    -  promoter       SV40 promoter (fragment): SV40 enhancer and early promoter
   2251..2521    +  protein_bind   tetracycline response element: contains seven copies of the tetracycline operator tetO tetracycline repressor TetR
   2532..2549    +  misc_feature   MCS (fragment): pUC18/19 multiple cloning site
   2554..2592    +  promoter       minimal CMV promoter: human cytomegalovirus (CMV) immediate early promoter
   2670..4106    +  CDS            Klf4: KLF4_MOUSE - Also known as Ezf, Gklf, Zie. Experimental evidence at protein level: Swiss-Prot protein existence level 1. Transcription factor; can act both as activator and as repressor. Binds the 5'-CACCC-3' core sequence. Binds to the promoter region of its own gene and can activate its own transcription. Regulates the expression of key transcription factors during embryonic development. Plays an important role in maintaining embryonic stem cells, and in preventing their differentiation. Required for establishing the barrier function of the skin and for postnatal maturation and maintenance o
   4123..4711    +  misc_feature   WPRE: woodchuck hepatitis virus posttranscriptional regulatory element
   4706..4816    +  CDS            nef (fragment): NEF_SIVS4 - Experimental evidence at protein level: Swiss-Prot protein existence level 1. Interferes with TCR signaling from the cell membrane. Interacts with CD247/TCRZ (TCR zeta chain) and exert potent down- regulation of cell surface TCR/CD3 complexes. From Simian immunodeficiency virus (isolate F236/smH4) (SIV-sm) (Simian immunodeficiency virus sooty mangabey monkey).
   4859..5039    +  LTR            5' LTR (truncated): truncated 5' long terminal repeat (LTR) from HIV-1
   5172..5276    +  promoter       AmpR promoter: bla
   5277..6137    +  CDS            AmpR: β-lactamase; bla; confers resistance to ampicillin, carbenicillin, and related antibiotics
   6308..6896    +  rep_origin     ori: high-copy-number ColE1/pMB1/pBR322/pUC origin of replication
   7079..7133    +  CDS            lacI (fragment): lac repressor; lacI; The lac repressor binds to the lac operator to inhibit transcription in E. coli. This inhibition can be relieved by adding lactose or isopropyl-β-D-thiogalactopyranoside (IPTG).
   7139..7232    +  rep_origin     SV40 ori (fragment): SV40 origin of replication
   7257..7294    +  CDS            lacI (fragment): lac repressor; lacI; The lac repressor binds to the lac operator to inhibit transcription in E. coli. This inhibition can be relieved by adding lactose or isopropyl-β-D-thiogalactopyranoside (IPTG).
   7307..7328    +  protein_bind   CAP binding site: CAP binding activates transcription in the presence of cAMP. E. coli catabolite activator protein
   7343..7373    +  promoter       lac promoter: promoter for the E. coli lac operon
   7381..7397    +  protein_bind   lac operator: The lac repressor binds to the lac operator to inhibit transcription in E. coli. This inhibition can be relieved by adding lactose or isopropyl-β-D-thiogalactopyranoside (IPTG). lac repressor encoded by lacI
   7431..7514    +  polyA_signal   SV40 poly(A) signal (fragment): SV40 polyadenylation signal
   7681..329     +  CDS            nef (fragment) (across the origin): NEF_HV1BR - Experimental evidence at protein level: Swiss-Prot protein existence level 1. Extracellular Nef protein targets CD4(+) T-lymphocytes for apoptosis by interacting with CXCR4 surface receptors (PubMed:14990729). From Human immunodeficiency virus type 1 group M subtype B (isolate BRU/LAI) (HIV-1).
>Addgene plasmid #136613 | pHAGE2-TetOminiCMV-Klf4 | depositor full sequence | sequence record 263715 | pHAGE2-TetOminiCMV-Klf4 sequence 7681 bps
TGGAAGGGCTAATTCACTCCCAAAGAAGACAAGATATCCTTGATCTGTGGATCTACCACACACAAGGCTA
CTTCCCTGATTAGCAGAACTACACACCAGGGCCAGGGGTCAGATATCCACTGACCTTTGGATGGTGCTAC
AAGCTAGTACCAGTTGAGCCAGATAAGGTAGAAGAGGCCAATAAAGGAGAGAACACCAGCTTGTTACACC
CTGTGAGCCTGCATGGGATGGATGACCCGGAGAGAGAAGTGTTAGAGTGGAGGTTTGACAGCCGCCTAGC
ATTTCATCACGTGGCCCGAGAGCTGCATCCGGAGTACTTCAAGAACTGCTGATATCGAGCTTGCTACAAG
GGACTTTCCGCTGGGGACTTTCCAGGGAGGCGTGGCCTGGGCGGGACTGGGGAGTGGCGAGCCCTCAGAT
CCTGCATATAAGCAGCTGCTTTTTGCCTGTACTGGGTCTCTCTGGTTAGACCAGATCTGAGCCTGGGAGC
TCTCTGGCTAACTAGGGAACCCACTGCTTAAGCCTCAATAAAGCTTGCCTTGAGTGCTTCAAGTAGTGTG
TGCCCGTCTGTTGTGTGACTCTGGTAACTAGAGATCCCTCAGACCCTTTTAGTCAGTGTGGAAAATCTCT
AGCAGTGGCGCCCGAACAGGGACTTGAAAGCGAAAGGGAAACCAGAGGAGCTCTCTCGACGCAGGACTCG
GCTTGCTGAAGCGCGCACGGCAAGAGGCGAGGGGCGGCGACTGGTGAGTACGCCAAAAATTTTGACTAGC
GGAGGCTAGAAGGAGAGAGATGGGTGCGAGAGCGTCAGTATTAAGCGGGGGAGAATTAGATCGCGATGGG
AAAAAATTCGGTTAAGGCCAGGGGGAAAGAAAAAATATAAATTAAAACATATAGTATGGGCAAGCAGGGA
GCTAGAACGATTCGCAGTTAATCCTGGCCTGTTAGAAACATCAGAAGGCTGTAGACAAATACTGGGACAG
CTACAACCATCCCTTCAGACAGGATCAGAAGAACTTAGATCATTATATAATACAGTAGCAACCCTCTATT
GTGTGCATCAAAGGATAGAGATAAAAGACACCAAGGAAGCTTTAGACAAGATAGAGGAAGAGCAAAACAA
AAGTAAGACCACCGCACAGCAAGCGGCCGGCCGCTGATCTTCAGACCTGGAGGAGGAGATATGAGGGACA
ATTGGAGAAGTGAATTATATAAATATAAAGTAGTAAAAATTGAACCATTAGGAGTAGCACCCACCAAGGC
AAAGAGAAGAGTGGTGCAGAGAGAAAAAAGAGCAGTGGGAATAGGAGCTTTGTTCCTTGGGTTCTTGGGA
GCAGCAGGAAGCACTATGGGCGCAGCGTCAATGACGCTGACGGTACAGGCCAGACAATTATTGTCTGGTA
TAGTGCAGCAGCAGAACAATTTGCTGAGGGCTATTGAGGCGCAACAGCATCTGTTGCAACTCACAGTCTG
GGGCATCAAGCAGCTCCAGGCAAGAATCCTGGCTGTGGAAAGATACCTAAAGGATCAACAGCTCCTGGGG
ATTTGGGGTTGCTCTGGAAAACTCATTTGCACCACTGCTGTGCCTTGGAATGCTAGTTGGAGTAATAAAT
CTCTGGAACAGATTTGGAATCACACGACCTGGATGGAGTGGGACAGAGAAATTAACAATTACACAAGCTT
AATACACTCCTTAATTGAAGAATCGCAAAACCAGCAAGAAAAGAATGAACAAGAATTATTGGAATTAGAT
AAATGGGCAAGTTTGTGGAATTGGTTTAACATAACAAATTGGCTGTGGTATATAAAATTATTCATAATGA
TAGTAGGAGGCTTGGTAGGTTTAAGAATAGTTTTTGCTGTACTTTCTATAGTGAATAGAGTTAGGCAGGG
ATATTCACCATTATCGTTTCAGACCCACCTCCCAACCCCGAGGGGACCCGACAGGCCCGAAGGAATAGAA
GAAGAAGGTGGAGAGAGAGACAGAGACAGATCCATTCGATTAGTGAACGGATCTCGACGGTATCGCCGAA
TTCACAAATGGCAGTATTCATCCACAATTTTAAAAGAAAAGGGGGGATTGGGGGGTACAGTGCAGGGGAA
AGAATAGTAGACATAATAGCAACAGACATACAAACTAAAGAATTACAAAAACAAATTACAAAAATTCAAA
ATTTTCGGGTTTATTACAGGGACAGCAGAGATCCAGTTTGGACTAGTCCACACCCTAACTGACACACTCG
AGTTTACCACTCCCTATCAGTGATAGAGAAAAGTGAAAGTCGAGTTTACCACTCCCTATCAGTGATAGAG
AAAAGTGAAAGTCGAGTTTACCACTCCCTATCAGTGATAGAGAAAAGTGAAAGTCGAGTTTACCACTCCC
TATCAGTGATAGAGAAAAGTGAAAGTCGAGTTTACCACTCCCTATCAGTGATAGAGAAAAGTGAAAGTCG
AGTTTACCACTCCCTATCAGTGATAGAGAAAAGTGAAAGTCGAGTTTACCACTCCCTATCAGTGATAGAG
AAAAGTGAAAGTCGAGCTCGGTACCCGGGTCGAGGTAGGCGTGTACGGTGGGAGGCCTATATAAGCAGAG
CTCGTTTAGTGAACCGTCAGATCGCCTGGAGACGCCATCCACGCTGTTTTGACCTCCATAGAAGACACCG
GGACCGATCCAGCCTGCGGCCGCCATGGCTGTCAGCGACGCTCTGCTCCCGTCCTTCTCCACGTTCGCGT
CCGGCCCGGCGGGAAGGGAGAAGACACTGCGTCCAGCAGGTGCCCCGACTAACCGTTGGCGTGAGGAACT
CTCTCACATGAAGCGACTTCCCCCACTTCCCGGCCGCCCCTACGACCTGGCGGCGACGGTGGCCACAGAC
CTGGAGAGTGGCGGAGCTGGTGCAGCTTGCAGCAGTAACAACCCGGCCCTCCTAGCCCGGAGGGAGACCG
AGGAGTTCAACGACCTCCTGGACCTAGACTTTATCCTTTCCAACTCGCTAACCCACCAGGAATCGGTGGC
CGCCACCGTGACCACCTCGGCGTCAGCTTCATCCTCGTCTTCCCCAGCGAGCAGCGGCCCTGCCAGCGCG
CCCTCCACCTGCAGCTTCAGCTATCCGATCCGGGCCGGGGGTGACCCGGGCGTGGCTGCCAGCAACACAG
GTGGAGGGCTCCTCTACAGCCGAGAATCTGCGCCACCTCCCACGGCCCCCTTCAACCTGGCGGACATCAA
TGACGTGAGCCCCTCGGGCGGCTTCGTGGCTGAGCTCCTGCGGCCGGAGTTGGACCCAGTATACATTCCG
CCACAGCAGCCTCAGCCGCCAGGTGGCGGGCTGATGGGCAAGTTTGTGCTGAAGGCGTCTCTGACCACCC
CTGGCAGCGAGTACAGCAGCCCTTCGGTCATCAGTGTTAGCAAAGGAAGCCCAGACGGCAGCCACCCCGT
GGTAGTGGCGCCCTACAGCGGTGGCCCGCCGCGCATGTGCCCCAAGATTAAGCAAGAGGCGGTCCCGTCC
TGCACGGTCAGCCGGTCCCTAGAGGCCCATTTGAGCGCTGGACCCCAGCTCAGCAACGGCCACCGGCCCA
ACACACACGACTTCCCCCTGGGGCGGCAGCTCCCCACCAGGACTACCCCTACACTGAGTCCCGAGGAACT
GCTGAACAGCAGGGACTGTCACCCTGGCCTGCCTCTTCCCCCAGGATTCCATCCCCATCCGGGGCCCAAC
TACCCTCCTTTCCTGCCAGACCAGATGCAGTCACAAGTCCCCTCTCTCCATTATCAAGAGCTCATGCCAC
CGGGTTCCTGCCTGCCAGAGGAGCCCAAGCCAAAGAGGGGAAGAAGGTCGTGGCCCCGGAAAAGAACAGC
CACCCACACTTGTGACTATGCAGGCTGTGGCAAAACCTATACCAAGAGTTCTCATCTCAAGGCACACCTG
CGAACTCACACAGGCGAGAAACCTTACCACTGTGACTGGGACGGCTGTGGGTGGAAATTCGCCCGCTCGG
ATGAACTGACCAGGCACTACCGCAAACACACAGGGCACCGGCCCTTTCAGTGCCAGAAGTGCGACAGGGC
CTTTTCCAGGTCGGACCACCTTGCCTTACACATGAAGAGGCACTTTTAAATCGATAGATCCTAATCAACC
TCTGGATTACAAAATTTGTGAAAGATTGACTGGTATTCTTAACTATGTTGCTCCTTTTACGCTATGTGGA
TACGCTGCTTTAATGCCTTTGTATCATGCTATTGCTTCCCGTATGGCTTTCATTTTCTCCTCCTTGTATA
AATCCTGGTTGCTGTCTCTTTATGAGGAGTTGTGGCCCGTTGTCAGGCAACGTGGCGTGGTGTGCACTGT
GTTTGCTGACGCAACCCCCACTGGTTGGGGCATTGCCACCACCTGTCAGCTCCTTTCCGGGACTTTCGCT
TTCCCCCTCCCTATTGCCACGGCGGAACTCATCGCCGCCTGCCTTGCCCGCTGCTGGACAGGGGCTCGGC
TGTTGGGCACTGACAATTCCGTGGTGTTGTCGGGGAAATCATCGTCCTTTCCTTGGCTGCTCGCCTGTGT
TGCCACCTGGATTCTGCGCGGGACGTCCTTCTGCTACGTCCCTTCGGCCCTCAATCCAGCGGACCTTCCT
TCCCGCGGCCTGCTGCCGGCTCTGCGGCCTCTTCCGCGTCTTCGCCTTCGCCCTCAGACGAGTCGGATCT
CCCTTTGGGCCGCCTCCCCGCCTGGTACCTTTAAGACCAATGACTTACAAGGCAGCTGTAGATCTTAGCC
ACTTTTTAAAAGAAAAGGGGGGACTGGAAGGGCTAATTCACTCCCAACGAAGACAAGATCACCTGCAGGA
CAGGCGCGCCCTGCTTTTTGCTTGTACTGGGTCTCTCTGGTTAGACCAGATCTGAGCCTGGGAGCTCTCT
GGCTAACTAGGGAACCCACTGCTTAAGCCTCAATAAAGCTTGCCTTGAGTGCTTCAAGTAGTGTGTGCCC
GTCTGTTGTGTGACTCTGGTAACTAGAGATCCCTCAGACCCTTTTAGTCAGTGTGGAAAATCTCTAGCAC
CCGGGCGATTAAGGAAAGGGCTAGATCATTCTTGAAGACGAAAGGGCCTCGTGATACGCCTATTTTTATA
GGTTAATGTCATGATAATAATGGTTTCTTAGACGTCAGGTGGCACTTTTCGGGGAAATGTGCGCGGAACC
CCTATTTGTTTATTTTTCTAAATACATTCAAATATGTATCCGCTCATGAGACAATAACCCTGATAAATGC
TTCAATAATATTGAAAAAGGAAGAGTATGAGTATTCAACATTTCCGTGTCGCCCTTATTCCCTTTTTTGC
GGCATTTTGCCTTCCTGTTTTTGCTCACCCAGAAACGCTGGTGAAAGTAAAAGATGCTGAAGATCAGTTG
GGTGCACGAGTGGGTTACATCGAACTGGATCTCAACAGCGGTAAGATCCTTGAGAGTTTTCGCCCCGAAG
AACGTTTTCCAATGATGAGCACTTTTAAAGTTCTGCTATGTGGCGCGGTATTATCCCGTGTTGACGCCGG
GCAAGAGCAACTCGGTCGCCGCATACACTATTCTCAGAATGACTTGGTTGAGTACTCACCAGTCACAGAA
AAGCATCTTACGGATGGCATGACAGTAAGAGAATTATGCAGTGCTGCCATAACCATGAGTGATAACACTG
CGGCCAACTTACTTCTGACAACGATCGGAGGACCGAAGGAGCTAACCGCTTTTTTGCACAACATGGGGGA
TCATGTAACTCGCCTTGATCGTTGGGAACCGGAGCTGAATGAAGCCATACCAAACGACGAGCGTGACACC
ACGATGCCTGTAGCAATGGCAACAACGTTGCGCAAACTATTAACTGGCGAACTACTTACTCTAGCTTCCC
GGCAACAATTAATAGACTGGATGGAGGCGGATAAAGTTGCAGGACCACTTCTGCGCTCGGCCCTTCCGGC
TGGCTGGTTTATTGCTGATAAATCTGGAGCCGGTGAGCGTGGGTCTCGCGGTATCATTGCAGCACTGGGG
CCAGATGGTAAGCCCTCCCGTATCGTAGTTATCTACACGACGGGGAGTCAGGCAACTATGGATGAACGAA
ATAGACAGATCGCTGAGATAGGTGCCTCACTGATTAAGCATTGGTAACTGTCAGACCAAGTTTACTCATA
TATACTTTAGATTGATTTAAAACTTCATTTTTAATTTAAAAGGATCTAGGTGAAGATCCTTTTTGATAAT
CTCATGACCAAAATCCCTTAACGTGAGTTTTCGTTCCACTGAGCGTCAGACCCCGTAGAAAAGATCAAAG
GATCTTCTTGAGATCCTTTTTTTCTGCGCGTAATCTGCTGCTTGCAAACAAAAAAACCACCGCTACCAGC
GGTGGTTTGTTTGCCGGATCAAGAGCTACCAACTCTTTTTCCGAAGGTAACTGGCTTCAGCAGAGCGCAG
ATACCAAATACTGTTCTTCTAGTGTAGCCGTAGTTAGGCCACCACTTCAAGAACTCTGTAGCACCGCCTA
CATACCTCGCTCTGCTAATCCTGTTACCAGTGGCTGCTGCCAGTGGCGATAAGTCGTGTCTTACCGGGTT
GGACTCAAGACGATAGTTACCGGATAAGGCGCAGCGGTCGGGCTGAACGGGGGGTTCGTGCACACAGCCC
AGCTTGGAGCGAACGACCTACACCGAACTGAGATACCTACAGCGTGAGCTATGAGAAAGCGCCACGCTTC
CCGAAGGGAGAAAGGCGGACAGGTATCCGGTAAGCGGCAGGGTCGGAACAGGAGAGCGCACGAGGGAGCT
TCCAGGGGGAAACGCCTGGTATCTTTATAGTCCTGTCGGGTTTCGCCACCTCTGACTTGAGCGTCGATTT
TTGTGATGCTCGTCAGGGGGGCGGAGCCTATGGAAAAACGCCAGCAACGCGGCCTTTTTACGGTTCCTGG
CCTTTTGCTGGCCTTTTGCTCACATGTTCTTTCCTGCGTTATCCCCTGATTCTGTGGATAACCGTATTAC
CGCCTTTGAGTGAGCTGATACCGCTCGCCGCAGCCGAACGACCGAGCGCAGCGAGTCAGTGAGCGAGGAA
GCGGAAGAGCGCCCAATACGCAAACCGCCTCTCCCCGCGCGTTGGCCGATTCATTAATGCAGCAAGCTCA
TGGCTGACTAATTTTTTTTATTTATGCAGAGGCCGAGGCCGCCTCGGCCTCTGAGCTATTCCAGAAGTAG
TGAGGAGGCTTTTTTGGAGGCCTAGGCTTTTGCAAAAAGCTCCCCGTGGCACGACAGGTTTCCCGACTGG
AAAGCGGGCAGTGAGCGCAACGCAATTAATGTGAGTTAGCTCACTCATTAGGCACCCCAGGCTTTACACT
TTATGCTTCCGGCTCGTATGTTGTGTGGAATTGTGAGCGGATAACAATTTCACACAGGAAACAGCTATGA
CATGATTACGAATTTCACAAATAAAGCATTTTTTTCACTGCATTCTAGTTGTGGTTTGTCCAAACTCATC
AATGTATCTTATCATGTCTGGATCAACTGGATAACTCAAGCTAACCAAAATCATCCCAAACTTCCCACCC
CATACCCTATTACCACTGCCAATTACCTGTGGTTTCATTTACTCTAAACCTGTGATTCCTCTGAATTATT
TTCATTTTAAAGAAATTGTATTTGTTAAATATGTACTACAAACTTAGTAGT
