Features (pLannotate 1.2.2; 25 found; start..end, strand, type, name):
     16..83      +  promoter       tight TRE promoter (fragment): Tet-responsive promoter PTight, consisting of seven tet operator sequences followed by the minimal CMV promoter
    137..1573    +  CDS            Klf4: KLF4_MOUSE - Also known as Ezf, Gklf, Zie. Experimental evidence at protein level: Swiss-Prot protein existence level 1. Transcription factor; can act both as activator and as repressor. Binds the 5'-CACCC-3' core sequence. Binds to the promoter region of its own gene and can activate its own transcription. Regulates the expression of key transcription factors during embryonic development. Plays an important role in maintaining embryonic stem cells, and in preventing their differentiation. Required for establishing the barrier function of the skin and for postnatal maturation and maintenance o
   1590..2178    +  misc_feature   WPRE: woodchuck hepatitis virus posttranscriptional regulatory element
   2173..2283    +  CDS            nef (fragment): NEF_SIVS4 - Experimental evidence at protein level: Swiss-Prot protein existence level 1. Interferes with TCR signaling from the cell membrane. Interacts with CD247/TCRZ (TCR zeta chain) and exert potent down- regulation of cell surface TCR/CD3 complexes. From Simian immunodeficiency virus (isolate F236/smH4) (SIV-sm) (Simian immunodeficiency virus sooty mangabey monkey).
   2326..2506    +  LTR            5' LTR (truncated): truncated 5' long terminal repeat (LTR) from HIV-1
   2639..2743    +  promoter       AmpR promoter: bla
   2744..3604    +  CDS            AmpR: β-lactamase; bla; confers resistance to ampicillin, carbenicillin, and related antibiotics
   3775..4363    +  rep_origin     ori: high-copy-number ColE1/pMB1/pBR322/pUC origin of replication
   4546..4600    +  CDS            lacI (fragment): lac repressor; lacI; The lac repressor binds to the lac operator to inhibit transcription in E. coli. This inhibition can be relieved by adding lactose or isopropyl-β-D-thiogalactopyranoside (IPTG).
   4606..4699    +  rep_origin     SV40 ori (fragment): SV40 origin of replication
   4724..4761    +  CDS            lacI (fragment): lac repressor; lacI; The lac repressor binds to the lac operator to inhibit transcription in E. coli. This inhibition can be relieved by adding lactose or isopropyl-β-D-thiogalactopyranoside (IPTG).
   4774..4795    +  protein_bind   CAP binding site: CAP binding activates transcription in the presence of cAMP. E. coli catabolite activator protein
   4810..4840    +  promoter       lac promoter: promoter for the E. coli lac operon
   4848..4864    +  protein_bind   lac operator: The lac repressor binds to the lac operator to inhibit transcription in E. coli. This inhibition can be relieved by adding lactose or isopropyl-β-D-thiogalactopyranoside (IPTG). lac repressor encoded by lacI
   4898..4981    +  polyA_signal   SV40 poly(A) signal (fragment): SV40 polyadenylation signal
   5148..5477    +  CDS            nef (fragment): NEF_HV1BR - Experimental evidence at protein level: Swiss-Prot protein existence level 1. Extracellular Nef protein targets CD4(+) T-lymphocytes for apoptosis by interacting with CXCR4 surface receptors (PubMed:14990729). From Human immunodeficiency virus type 1 group M subtype B (isolate BRU/LAI) (HIV-1).
   5525..5782    +  LTR            5' LTR (truncated): truncated 5' long terminal repeat (LTR) from HIV-1
   5829..5954    +  misc_feature   HIV-1 Ψ: packaging signal of human immunodeficiency virus type 1
   5938..6276    +  CDS            HIV-1 gag (fragment): gag protein from human immunodeficiency virus 1; gag
   6451..6684    +  misc_feature   RRE: The Rev response element (RRE) of HIV-1 allows for Rev-dependent mRNA export from the nucleus to the cytoplasm.
   7061..7161    +  CDS            Rev (fragment): human immunodeficiency virus 1 (HIV-1) Rev protein; rev; enhances nuclear export of unspliced and incompletely spliced viral mRNAs
   7206..7323    +  misc_feature   cPPT/CTS: central polypurine tract and central termination sequence of HIV-1
   7365..7385    -  promoter       SV40 promoter (fragment): SV40 enhancer and early promoter
   7399..7669    +  protein_bind   tetracycline response element: contains seven copies of the tetracycline operator tetO tetracycline repressor TetR
   7680..16      +  misc_feature   MCS (fragment) (across the origin): pUC18/19 multiple cloning site
>Addgene plasmid #136613 | pHAGE2-TetOminiCMV-Klf4 | addgene full sequence | sequence record 275825 | Addgene NGS Result
GAGCTCGGTACCCGGGTCGAGGTAGGCATGTACGGTGGGAGGCCTATATAAGCAGAGCTCGTTTAGTGAA
CCGTCAGATCGCCTGGAGACGCCATCCACGCTGTTTTGACCTCCATAGAAGACACCGGGACCGATCCAGC
CTGCGGCCGCCATGGCTGTCAGCGACGCTCTGCTCCCGTCCTTCTCCACGTTCGCGTCCGGCCCGGCGGG
AAGGGAGAAGACACTGCGTCCAGCAGGTGCCCCGACTAACCGTTGGCGTGAGGAACTCTCTCACATGAAG
CGACTTCCCCCACTTCCCGGCCGCCCCTACGACCTGGCGGCGACGGTGGCCACAGACCTGGAGAGTGGCG
GAGCTGGTGCAGCTTGCAGCAGTAACAACCCGGCCCTCCTAGCCCGGAGGGAGACCGAGGAGTTCAACGA
CCTCCTGGACCTAGACTTTATCCTTTCCAACTCGCTAACCCACCAGGAATCGGTGGCCGCCACCGTGACC
ACCTCGGCGTCAGCTTCATCCTCGTCTTCCCCAGCGAGCAGCGGCCCTGCCAGCGCGCCCTCCACCTGCA
GCTTCAGCTATCCGATCCGGGCCGGGGGTGACCCGGGCGTGGCTGCCAGCAACACAGGTGGAGGGCTCCT
CTACAGCCGAGAATCTGCGCCACCTCCCACGGCCCCCTTCAACCTGGCGGACATCAATGACGTGAGCCCC
TCGGGCGGCTTCGTGGCTGAGCTCCTGCGGCCGGAGTTGGACCCAGTATACATTCCGCCACAGCAGCCTC
AGCCGCCAGGTGGCGGGCTGATGGGCAAGTTTGTGCTGAAGGCGTCTCTGACCACCCCTGGCAGCGAGTA
CAGCAGCCCTTCGGTCATCAGTGTTAGCAAAGGAAGCCCAGACGGCAGCCACCCCGTGGTAGTGGCGCCC
TACAGCGGTGGCCCGCCGCGCATGTGCCCCAAGATTAAGCAAGAGGCGGTCCCGTCCTGCACGGTCAGCC
GGTCCCTAGAGGCCCATTTGAGCGCTGGACCCCAGCTCAGCAACGGCCACCGGCCCAACACACACGACTT
CCCCCTGGGGCGGCAGCTCCCCACCAGGACTACCCCTACACTGAGTCCCGAGGAACTGCTGAACAGCAGG
GACTGTCACCCTGGCCTGCCTCTTCCCCCAGGATTCCATCCCCATCCGGGGCCCAACTACCCTCCTTTCC
TGCCAGACCAGATGCAGTCACAAGTCCCCTCTCTCCATTATCAAGAGCTCATGCCACCGGGTTCCTGCCT
GCCAGAGGAGCCCAAGCCAAAGAGGGGAAGAAGGTCGTGGCCCCGGAAAAGAACAGCCACCCACACTTGT
GACTATGCAGGCTGTGGCAAAACCTATACCAAGAGTTCTCATCTCAAGGCACACCTGCGAACTCACACAG
GCGAGAAACCTTACCACTGTGACTGGGACGGCTGTGGGTGGAAATTCGCCCGCTCGGATGAACTGACCAG
GCACTACCGCAAACACACAGGGCACCGGCCCTTTCAGTGCCAGAAGTGCGACAGGGCCTTTTCCAGGTCG
GACCACCTTGCCTTACACATGAAGAGGCACTTTTAAATCGATAGATCCTAATCAACCTCTGGATTACAAA
ATTTGTGAAAGATTGACTGGTATTCTTAACTATGTTGCTCCTTTTACGCTATGTGGATACGCTGCTTTAA
TGCCTTTGTATCATGCTATTGCTTCCCGTATGGCTTTCATTTTCTCCTCCTTGTATAAATCCTGGTTGCT
GTCTCTTTATGAGGAGTTGTGGCCCGTTGTCAGGCAACGTGGCGTGGTGTGCACTGTGTTTGCTGACGCA
ACCCCCACTGGTTGGGGCATTGCCACCACCTGTCAGCTCCTTTCCGGGACTTTCGCTTTCCCCCTCCCTA
TTGCCACGGCGGAACTCATCGCCGCCTGCCTTGCCCGCTGCTGGACAGGGGCTCGGCTGTTGGGCACTGA
CAATTCCGTGGTGTTGTCGGGGAAATCATCGTCCTTTCCTTGGCTGCTCGCCTGTGTTGCCACCTGGATT
CTGCGCGGGACGTCCTTCTGCTACGTCCCTTCGGCCCTCAATCCAGCGGACCTTCCTTCCCGCGGCCTGC
TGCCGGCTCTGCGGCCTCTTCCGCGTCTTCGCCTTCGCCCTCAGACGAGTCGGATCTCCCTTTGGGCCGC
CTCCCCGCCTGGTACCTTTAAGACCAATGACTTACAAGGCAGCTGTAGATCTTAGCCACTTTTTAAAAGA
AAAGGGGGGACTGGAAGGGCTAATTCACTCCCAACGAAGACAAGATCACCTGCAGGACAGGCGCGCCCTG
CTTTTTGCTTGTACTGGGTCTCTCTGGTTAGACCAGATCTGAGCCTGGGAGCTCTCTGGCTAACTAGGGA
ACCCACTGCTTAAGCCTCAATAAAGCTTGCCTTGAGTGCTTCAAGTAGTGTGTGCCCGTCTGTTGTGTGA
CTCTGGTAACTAGAGATCCCTCAGACCCTTTTAGTCAGTGTGGAAAATCTCTAGCACCCGGGCGATTAAG
GAAAGGGCTAGATCATTCTTGAAGACGAAAGGGCCTCGTGATACGCCTATTTTTATAGGTTAATGTCATG
ATAATAATGGTTTCTTAGACGTCAGGTGGCACTTTTCGGGGAAATGTGCGCGGAACCCCTATTTGTTTAT
TTTTCTAAATACATTCAAATATGTATCCGCTCATGAGACAATAACCCTGATAAATGCTTCAATAATATTG
AAAAAGGAAGAGTATGAGTATTCAACATTTCCGTGTCGCCCTTATTCCCTTTTTTGCGGCATTTTGCCTT
CCTGTTTTTGCTCACCCAGAAACGCTGGTGAAAGTAAAAGATGCTGAAGATCAGTTGGGTGCACGAGTGG
GTTACATCGAACTGGATCTCAACAGCGGTAAGATCCTTGAGAGTTTTCGCCCCGAAGAACGTTTTCCAAT
GATGAGCACTTTTAAAGTTCTGCTATGTGGCGCGGTATTATCCCGTGTTGACGCCGGGCAAGAGCAACTC
GGTCGCCGCATACACTATTCTCAGAATGACTTGGTTGAGTACTCACCAGTCACAGAAAAGCATCTTACGG
ATGGCATGACAGTAAGAGAATTATGCAGTGCTGCCATAACCATGAGTGATAACACTGCGGCCAACTTACT
TCTGACAACGATCGGAGGACCGAAGGAGCTAACCGCTTTTTTGCACAACATGGGGGATCATGTAACTCGC
CTTGATCGTTGGGAACCGGAGCTGAATGAAGCCATACCAAACGACGAGCGTGACACCACGATGCCTGTAG
CAATGGCAACAACGTTGCGCAAACTATTAACTGGCGAACTACTTACTCTAGCTTCCCGGCAACAATTAAT
AGACTGGATGGAGGCGGATAAAGTTGCAGGACCACTTCTGCGCTCGGCCCTTCCGGCTGGCTGGTTTATT
GCTGATAAATCTGGAGCCGGTGAGCGTGGGTCTCGCGGTATCATTGCAGCACTGGGGCCAGATGGTAAGC
CCTCCCGTATCGTAGTTATCTACACGACGGGGAGTCAGGCAACTATGGATGAACGAAATAGACAGATCGC
TGAGATAGGTGCCTCACTGATTAAGCATTGGTAACTGTCAGACCAAGTTTACTCATATATACTTTAGATT
GATTTAAAACTTCATTTTTAATTTAAAAGGATCTAGGTGAAGATCCTTTTTGATAATCTCATGACCAAAA
TCCCTTAACGTGAGTTTTCGTTCCACTGAGCGTCAGACCCCGTAGAAAAGATCAAAGGATCTTCTTGAGA
TCCTTTTTTTCTGCGCGTAATCTGCTGCTTGCAAACAAAAAAACCACCGCTACCAGCGGTGGTTTGTTTG
CCGGATCAAGAGCTACCAACTCTTTTTCCGAAGGTAACTGGCTTCAGCAGAGCGCAGATACCAAATACTG
TTCTTCTAGTGTAGCCGTAGTTAGGCCACCACTTCAAGAACTCTGTAGCACCGCCTACATACCTCGCTCT
GCTAATCCTGTTACCAGTGGCTGCTGCCAGTGGCGATAAGTCGTGTCTTACCGGGTTGGACTCAAGACGA
TAGTTACCGGATAAGGCGCAGCGGTCGGGCTGAACGGGGGGTTCGTGCACACAGCCCAGCTTGGAGCGAA
CGACCTACACCGAACTGAGATACCTACAGCGTGAGCTATGAGAAAGCGCCACGCTTCCCGAAGGGAGAAA
GGCGGACAGGTATCCGGTAAGCGGCAGGGTCGGAACAGGAGAGCGCACGAGGGAGCTTCCAGGGGGAAAC
GCCTGGTATCTTTATAGTCCTGTCGGGTTTCGCCACCTCTGACTTGAGCGTCGATTTTTGTGATGCTCGT
CAGGGGGGCGGAGCCTATGGAAAAACGCCAGCAACGCGGCCTTTTTACGGTTCCTGGCCTTTTGCTGGCC
TTTTGCTCACATGTTCTTTCCTGCGTTATCCCCTGATTCTGTGGATAACCGTATTACCGCCTTTGAGTGA
GCTGATACCGCTCGCCGCAGCCGAACGACCGAGCGCAGCGAGTCAGTGAGCGAGGAAGCGGAAGAGCGCC
CAATACGCAAACCGCCTCTCCCCGCGCGTTGGCCGATTCATTAATGCAGCAAGCTCATGGCTGACTAATT
TTTTTTATTTATGCAGAGGCCGAGGCCGCCTCGGCCTCTGAGCTATTCCAGAAGTAGTGAGGAGGCTTTT
TTGGAGGCCTAGGCTTTTGCAAAAAGCTCCCCGTGGCACGACAGGTTTCCCGACTGGAAAGCGGGCAGTG
AGCGCAACGCAATTAATGTGAGTTAGCTCACTCATTAGGCACCCCAGGCTTTACACTTTATGCTTCCGGC
TCGTATGTTGTGTGGAATTGTGAGCGGATAACAATTTCACACAGGAAACAGCTATGACATGATTACGAAT
TTCACAAATAAAGCATTTTTTTCACTGCATTCTAGTTGTGGTTTGTCCAAACTCATCAATGTATCTTATC
ATGTCTGGATCAACTGGATAACTCAAGCTAACCAAAATCATCCCAAACTTCCCACCCCATACCCTATTAC
CACTGCCAATTACCTGTGGTTTCATTTACTCTAAACCTGTGATTCCTCTGAATTATTTTCATTTTAAAGA
AATTGTATTTGTTAAATATGTACTACAAACTTAGTAGTTGGAAGGGCTAATTCACTCCCAAAGAAGACAA
GATATCCTTGATCTGTGGATCTACCACACACAAGGCTACTTCCCTGATTAGCAGAACTACACACCAGGGC
CAGGGGTCAGATATCCACTGACCTTTGGATGGTGCTACAAGCTAGTACCAGTTGAGCCAGATAAGGTAGA
AGAGGCCAATAAAGGAGAGAACACCAGCTTGTTACACCCTGTGAGCCTGCATGGGATGGATGACCCGGAG
AGAGAAGTGTTAGAGTGGAGGTTTGACAGCCGCCTAGCATTTCATCACGTGGCCCGAGAGCTGCATCCGG
AGTACTTCAAGAACTGCTGATATCGAGCTTGCTACAAGGGACTTTCCGCTGGGGACTTTCCAGGGAGGCG
TGGCCTGGGCGGGACTGGGGAGTGGCGAGCCCTCAGATCCTGCATATAAGCAGCTGCTTTTTGCCTGTAC
TGGGTCTCTCTGGTTAGACCAGATCTGAGCCTGGGAGCTCTCTGGCTAACTAGGGAACCCACTGCTTAAG
CCTCAATAAAGCTTGCCTTGAGTGCTTCAAGTAGTGTGTGCCCGTCTGTTGTGTGACTCTGGTAACTAGA
GATCCCTCAGACCCTTTTAGTCAGTGTGGAAAATCTCTAGCAGTGGCGCCCGAACAGGGACTTGAAAGCG
AAAGGGAAACCAGAGGAGCTCTCTCGACGCAGGACTCGGCTTGCTGAAGCGCGCACGGCAAGAGGCGAGG
GGCGGCGACTGGTGAGTACGCCAAAAATTTTGACTAGCGGAGGCTAGAAGGAGAGAGATGGGTGCGAGAG
CGTCAGTATTAAGCGGGGGAGAATTAGATCGCGATGGGAAAAAATTCGGTTAAGGCCAGGGGGAAAGAAA
AAATATAAATTAAAACATATAGTATGGGCAAGCAGGGAGCTAGAACGATTCGCAGTTAATCCTGGCCTGT
TAGAAACATCAGAAGGCTGTAGACAAATACTGGGACAGCTACAACCATCCCTTCAGACAGGATCAGAAGA
ACTTAGATCATTATATAATACAGTAGCAACCCTCTATTGTGTGCATCAAAGGATAGAGATAAAAGACACC
AAGGAAGCTTTAGACAAGATAGAGGAAGAGCAAAACAAAAGTAAGACCACCGCACAGCAAGCGGCCGGCC
GCTGATCTTCAGACCTGGAGGAGGAGATATGAGGGACAATTGGAGAAGTGAATTATATAAATATAAAGTA
GTAAAAATTGAACCATTAGGAGTAGCACCCACCAAGGCAAAGAGAAGAGTGGTGCAGAGAGAAAAAAGAG
CAGTGGGAATAGGAGCTTTGTTCCTTGGGTTCTTGGGAGCAGCAGGAAGCACTATGGGCGCAGCGTCAAT
GACGCTGACGGTACAGGCCAGACAATTATTGTCTGGTATAGTGCAGCAGCAGAACAATTTGCTGAGGGCT
ATTGAGGCGCAACAGCATCTGTTGCAACTCACAGTCTGGGGCATCAAGCAGCTCCAGGCAAGAATCCTGG
CTGTGGAAAGATACCTAAAGGATCAACAGCTCCTGGGGATTTGGGGTTGCTCTGGAAAACTCATTTGCAC
CACTGCTGTGCCTTGGAATGCTAGTTGGAGTAATAAATCTCTGGAACAGATTTGGAATCACACGACCTGG
ATGGAGTGGGACAGAGAAATTAACAATTACACAAGCTTAATACACTCCTTAATTGAAGAATCGCAAAACC
AGCAAGAAAAGAATGAACAAGAATTATTGGAATTAGATAAATGGGCAAGTTTGTGGAATTGGTTTAACAT
AACAAATTGGCTGTGGTATATAAAATTATTCATAATGATAGTAGGAGGCTTGGTAGGTTTAAGAATAGTT
TTTGCTGTACTTTCTATAGTGAATAGAGTTAGGCAGGGATATTCACCATTATCGTTTCAGACCCACCTCC
CAACCCCGAGGGGACCCGACAGGCCCGAAGGAATAGAAGAAGAAGGTGGAGAGAGAGACAGAGACAGATC
CATTCGATTAGTGAACGGATCTCGACGGTATCGCCGAATTCACAAATGGCAGTATTCATCCACAATTTTA
AAAGAAAAGGGGGGATTGGGGGGTACAGTGCAGGGGAAAGAATAGTAGACATAATAGCAACAGACATACA
AACTAAAGAATTACAAAAACAAATTACAAAAATTCAAAATTTTCGGGTTTATTACAGGGACAGCAGAGAT
CCAGTTTGGACTAGTCCACACCCTAACTGACACACTCGAGTTTACCACTCCCTATCAGTGATAGAGAAAA
GTGAAAGTCGAGTTTACCACTCCCTATCAGTGATAGAGAAAAGTGAAAGTCGAGTTTACCACTCCCTATC
AGTGATAGAGAAAAGTGAAAGTCGAGTTTACCACTCCCTATCAGTGATAGAGAAAAGTGAAAGTCGAGTT
TACCACTCCCTATCAGTGATAGAGAAAAGTGAAAGTCGAGTTTACCACTCCCTATCAGTGATAGAGAAAA
GTGAAAGTCGAGTTTACCACTCCCTATCAGTGATAGAGAAAAGTGAAAGTC
